>Addgene plasmid #70013 | pTC147 | depositor full sequence | sequence record 124547 | pTC147 sequence 10606 bps
GATCGTTCAAACATTTGGCAATAAAGTTTCTTAAGATTGAATCCTGTTGCCGGTCTTGCGATGATTATCA
TATAATTTCTGTTGAATTACGTTAAGCATGTAATAATTAACATGTAATGCATGACGTTATTTATGAGATG
GGTTTTTATGATTAGAGTCCCGCAATTATACATTTAATACGCGATAGAAAACAAAATATAGCGCGCAAAC
TAGGATAAATTATCGCGCGCGGTGTCATCTATGTTACTAGATCGGGAATTAAACTATCAGTGTTTGACAG
GATATATTGGCGGGTAAACCTAAGAGAAAAGAGCGTTTATTAGAATAACGGATATTTAAAAGGGCGTGAA
AAGGTTTATCCGTTCGTCCATTTGTATGTGCATGCCAACCACAGGGTTCCCCTCGGGATCAAAGTACTTT
GATCCAACCCCTCCGCTGCTATAGTGCAGTCGGCTTCTGACGTTCAGTGCAGCCGTCTTCTGAAAACGAC
ATGTCGCACAAGTCCTAAGTTACGCGACAGGCTGCCGCCCTGCCCTTTTCCTGGCGTTTTCTTGTCGCGT
GTTTTAGTCGCATAAAGTAGAATACTTGCGACTAGAACCGGAGACATTACGCCATGAACAAGAGCGCCGC
CGCTGGCCTGCTGGGCTATGCCCGCGTCAGCACCGACGACCAGGACTTGACCAACCAACGGGCCGAACTG
CACGCGGCCGGCTGCACCAAGCTGTTTTCCGAGAAGATCACCGGCACCAGGCGCGACCGCCCGGAGCTGG
CCAGGATGCTTGACCACCTACGCCCTGGCGACGTTGTGACAGTGACCAGGCTAGACCGCCTGGCCCGCAG
CACCCGCGACCTACTGGACATTGCCGAGCGCATCCAGGAGGCCGGCGCGGGCCTGCGTAGCCTGGCAGAG
CCGTGGGCCGACACCACCACGCCGGCCGGCCGCATGGTGTTGACCGTGTTCGCCGGCATTGCCGAGTTCG
AGCGTTCCCTAATCATCGACCGCACCCGGAGCGGGCGCGAGGCCGCCAAGGCCCGAGGCGTGAAGTTTGG
CCCCCGCCCTACCCTCACCCCGGCACAGATCGCGCACGCCCGCGAGCTGATCGACCAGGAAGGCCGCACC
GTGAAAGAGGCGGCTGCACTGCTTGGCGTGCATCGCTCGACCCTGTACCGCGCACTTGAGCGCAGCGAGG
AAGTGACGCCCACCGAGGCCAGGCGGCGCGGTGCCTTCCGTGAGGACGCATTGACCGAGGCCGACGCCCT
GGCGGCCGCCGAGAATGAACGCCAAGAGGAACAAGCATGAAACCGCACCAGGACGGCCAGGACGAACCGT
TTTTCATTACCGAAGAGATCGAGGCGGAGATGATCGCGGCCGGGTACGTGTTCGAGCCGCCCGCGCACGT
CTCAACCGTGCGGCTGCATGAAATCCTGGCCGGTTTGTCTGATGCCAAGCTGGCGGCCTGGCCGGCCAGC
TTGGCCGCTGAAGAAACCGAGCGCCGCCGTCTAAAAAGGTGATGTGTATTTGAGTAAAACAGCTTGCGTC
ATGCGGTCGCTGCGTATATGATGCGATGAGTAAATAAACAAATACGCAAGGGGAACGCATGAAGGTTATC
GCTGTACTTAACCAGAAAGGCGGGTCAGGCAAGACGACCATCGCAACCCATCTAGCCCGCGCCCTGCAAC
TCGCCGGGGCCGATGTTCTGTTAGTCGATTCCGATCCCCAGGGCAGTGCCCGCGATTGGGCGGCCGTGCG
GGAAGATCAACCGCTAACCGTTGTCGGCATCGACCGCCCGACGATTGACCGCGACGTGAAGGCCATCGGC
CGGCGCGACTTCGTAGTGATCGACGGAGCGCCCCAGGCGGCGGACTTGGCTGTGTCCGCGATCAAGGCAG
CCGACTTCGTGCTGATTCCGGTGCAGCCAAGCCCTTACGACATATGGGCCACCGCCGACCTGGTGGAGCT
GGTTAAGCAGCGCATTGAGGTCACGGATGGAAGGCTACAAGCGGCCTTTGTCGTGTCGCGGGCGATCAAA
GGCACGCGCATCGGCGGTGAGGTTGCCGAGGCGCTGGCCGGGTACGAGCTGCCCATTCTTGAGTCCCGTA
TCACGCAGCGCGTGAGCTACCCAGGCACTGCCGCCGCCGGCACAACCGTTCTTGAATCAGAACCCGAGGG
CGACGCTGCCCGCGAGGTCCAGGCGCTGGCCGCTGAAATTAAATCAAAACTCATTTGAGTTAATGAGGTA
AAGAGAAAATGAGCAAAAGCACAAACACGCTAAGTGCCGGCCGTCCGAGCGCACGCAGCAGCAAGGCTGC
AACGTTGGCCAGCCTGGCAGACACGCCAGCCATGAAGCGGGTCAACTTTCAGTTGCCGGCGGAGGATCAC
ACCAAGCTGAAGATGTACGCGGTACGCCAAGGCAAGACCATTACCGAGCTGCTATCTGAATACATCGCGC
AGCTACCAGAGTAAATGAGCAAATGAATAAATGAGTAGATGAATTTTAGCGGCTAAAGGAGGCGGCATGG
AAAATCAAGAACAACCAGGCACCGACGCCGTGGAATGCCCCATGTGTGGAGGAACGGGCGGTTGGCCAGG
CGTAAGCGGCTGGGTTGTCTGCCGGCCCTGCAATGGCACTGGAACCCCCAAGCCCGAGGAATCGGCGTGA
CGGTCGCAAACCATCCGGCCCGGTACAAATCGGCGCGGCGCTGGGTGATGACCTGGTGGAGAAGTTGAAG
GCCGCGCAGGCCGCCCAGCGGCAACGCATCGAGGCAGAAGCACGCCCCGGTGAATCGTGGCAAGCGGCCG
CTGATCGAATCCGCAAAGAATCCCGGCAACCGCCGGCAGCCGGTGCGCCGTCGATTAGGAAGCCGCCCAA
GGGCGACGAGCAACCAGATTTTTTCGTTCCGATGCTCTATGACGTGGGCACCCGCGATAGTCGCAGCATC
ATGGACGTGGCCGTTTTCCGTCTGTCGAAGCGTGACCGACGAGCTGGCGAGGTGATCCGCTACGAGCTTC
CAGACGGGCACGTAGAGGTTTCCGCAGGGCCGGCCGGCATGGCCAGTGTGTGGGATTACGACCTGGTACT
GATGGCGGTTTCCCATCTAACCGAATCCATGAACCGATACCGGGAAGGGAAGGGAGACAAGCCCGGCCGC
GTGTTCCGTCCACACGTTGCGGACGTACTCAAGTTCTGCCGGCGAGCCGATGGCGGAAAGCAGAAAGACG
ACCTGGTAGAAACCTGCATTCGGTTAAACACCACGCACGTTGCCATGCAGCGTACGAAGAAGGCCAAGAA
CGGCCGCCTGGTGACGGTATCCGAGGGTGAAGCCTTGATTAGCCGCTACAAGATCGTAAAGAGCGAAACC
GGGCGGCCGGAGTACATCGAGATCGAGCTAGCTGATTGGATGTACCGCGAGATCACAGAAGGCAAGAACC
CGGACGTGCTGACGGTTCACCCCGATTACTTTTTGATCGATCCCGGCATCGGCCGTTTTCTCTACCGCCT
GGCACGCCGCGCCGCAGGCAAGGCAGAAGCCAGATGGTTGTTCAAGACGATCTACGAACGCAGTGGCAGC
GCCGGAGAGTTCAAGAAGTTCTGTTTCACCGTGCGCAAGCTGATCGGGTCAAATGACCTGCCGGAGTACG
ATTTGAAGGAGGAGGCGGGGCAGGCTGGCCCGATCCTAGTCATGCGCTACCGCAACCTGATCGAGGGCGA
AGCATCCGCCGGTTCCTAATGTACGGAGCAGATGCTAGGGCAAATTGCCCTAGCAGGGGAAAAAGGTCGA
AAAGGTCTCTTTCCTGTGGATAGCACGTACATTGGGAACCCAAAGCCGTACATTGGGAACCGGAACCCGT
ACATTGGGAACCCAAAGCCGTACATTGGGAACCGGTCACACATGTAAGTGACTGATATAAAAGAGAAAAA
AGGCGATTTTTCCGCCTAAAACTCTTTAAAACTTATTAAAACTCTTAAAACCCGCCTGGCCTGTGCATAA
CTGTCTGGCCAGCGCACAGCCGAAGAGCTGCAAAAAGCGCCTACCCTTCGGTCGCTGCGCTCCCTACGCC
CCGCCGCTTCGCGTCGGCCTATCGCGGCCGCTGGCCGCTCAAAAATGGCTGGCCTACGGCCAGGCAATCT
ACCAGGGCGCGGACAAGCCGCGCCGTCGCCACTCGACCGCCGGCGCCCACATCAAGGCACCCTGCCTCGC
GCGTTTCGGTGATGACGGTGAAAACCTCTGACACATGCAGCTCCCGGAGACGGTCACAGCTTGTCTGTAA
GCGGATGCCGGGAGCAGACAAGCCCGTCAGGGCGCGTCAGCGGGTGTTGGCGGGTGTCGGGGCGCAGCCA
TGACCCAGTCACGTAGCGATAGCGGAGTGTATACTGGCTTAACTATGCGGCATCAGAGCAGATTGTACTG
AGAGTGCACCATATGCGGTGTGAAATACCGCACAGATGCGTAAGGAGAAAATACCGCATCAGGCGCTCTT
CCGCTTCCTCGCTCACTGACTCGCTGCGCTCGGTCGTTCGGCTGCGGCGAGCGGTATCAGCTCACTCAAA
GGCGGTAATACGGTTATCCACAGAATCAGGGGATAACGCAGGAAAGAACATGTGAGCAAAAGGCCAGCAA
AAGGCCAGGAACCGTAAAAAGGCCGCGTTGCTGGCGTTTTTCCATAGGCTCCGCCCCCCTGACGAGCATC
ACAAAAATCGACGCTCAAGTCAGAGGTGGCGAAACCCGACAGGACTATAAAGATACCAGGCGTTTCCCCC
TGGAAGCTCCCTCGTGCGCTCTCCTGTTCCGACCCTGCCGCTTACCGGATACCTGTCCGCCTTTCTCCCT
TCGGGAAGCGTGGCGCTTTCTCATAGCTCACGCTGTAGGTATCTCAGTTCGGTGTAGGTCGTTCGCTCCA
AGCTGGGCTGTGTGCACGAACCCCCCGTTCAGCCCGACCGCTGCGCCTTATCCGGTAACTATCGTCTTGA
GTCCAACCCGGTAAGACACGACTTATCGCCACTGGCAGCAGCCACTGGTAACAGGATTAGCAGAGCGAGG
TATGTAGGCGGTGCTACAGAGTTCTTGAAGTGGTGGCCTAACTACGGCTACACTAGAAGGACAGTATTTG
GTATCTGCGCTCTGCTGAAGCCAGTTACCTTCGGAAAAAGAGTTGGTAGCTCTTGATCCGGCAAACAAAC
CACCGCTGGTAGCGGTGGTTTTTTTGTTTGCAAGCAGCAGATTACGCGCAGAAAAAAAGGATCTCAAGAA
GATCCTTTGATCTTTTCTACGGGGTCTGACGCTCAGTGGAACGAAAACTCACGTTAAGGGATTTTGGTCA
TGCATTCTAGGTACTAAAACAATTCATCCAGTAAAATATAATATTTTATTTTCTCCCAATCAGGCTTGAT
CCCCAGTAAGTCAAAAAATAGCTCGACATACTGTTCTTCCCCGATATCCTCCCTGATCGACCGGACGCAG
AAGGCAATGTCATACCACTTGTCCGCCCTGCCGCTTCTCCCAAGATCAATAAAGCCACTTACTTTGCCAT
CTTTCACAAAGATGTTGCTGTCTCCCAGGTCGCCGTGGGAAAAGACAAGTTCCTCTTCGGGCTTTTCCGT
CTTTAAAAAATCATACAGCTCGCGCGGATCTTTAAATGGAGTGTCTTCTTCCCAGTTTTCGCAATCCACA
TCGGCCAGATCGTTATTCAGTAAGTAATCCAATTCGGCTAAGCGGCTGTCTAAGCTATTCGTATAGGGAC
AATCCGATATGTCGATGGAGTGAAAGAGCCTGATGCACTCCGCATACAGCTCGATAATCTTTTCAGGGCT
TTGTTCATCTTCATACTCTTCCGAGCAAAGGACGCCATCGGCCTCACTCATGAGCAGATTGCTCCAGCCA
TCATGCCGTTCAAAGTGCAGGACCTTTGGAACAGGCAGCTTTCCTTCCAGCCATAGCATCATGTCCTTTT
CCCGTTCCACATCATAGGTGGTCCCTTTATACCGGCTGTCCGTCATTTTTAAATATAGGTTTTCATTTTC
TCCCACCAGCTTATATACCTTAGCAGGAGACATTCCTTCCGTATCTTTTACGCAGCGGTATTTTTCGATC
AGTTTTTTCAATTCCGGTGATATTCTCATTTTAGCCATTTATTATTTCCTTCCTCTTTTCTACAGTATTT
AAAGATACCCCAAGAAGCTAATTATAACAAGACGAACTCCAATTCACTGTTCCTTGCATTCTAAAACCTT
AAATACCAGAAAACAGCTTTTTCAAAGTTGTTTTCAAAGTTGGCGTATAACATAGTATCGACGGAGCCGA
TTTTGAAACCGCGGTGATCACAGGCAGCAACGCTCTGTCATCGTTACAATCAACATGCTACCCTCCGCGA
GATCATCCGTGTTTCAAACCCGGCAGCTTAGTTGCCGTTCTTCCGAATAGCATCGGTAACATGAGCAAAG
TCTGCCGCCTTACAACGGCTCTCCCGCTGACGCCGTCCCGGACTGATGGGCTGCCTGTATCGAGTGGTGA
TTTTGTGCCGAGCTGCCGGTCGGGGAGCTGTTGGCTGGCTGGTGGCAGGATATATTGTGGTGTAAACAAA
TTGACGCTTAGACAACTTAATAACACATTGCGGACGTTTTTAATGTACTGAATTAACGCCGAATTAATTC
GGGGGATCTGGATTTTAGTACTGGATTTTGGTTTTAGGAATTAGAAATTTTATTGATAGAAGTATTTTAC
AAATACAAATACATACTAAGGGTTTCTTATATGCTCAACACATGAGCGAAACCCTATAGGAACCCTAATT
CCCTTATCTGGGAACTACTCACACATTATTATGGAGAAACTCGAGCTTGTCGATCGACTCTAGCTAGAGG
ATCGATCCGAACCCCAGAGTCCCGCTCAGAAGAACTCGTCAAGAAGGCGATAGAAGGCGATGCGCTGCGA
ATCGGGAGCGGCGATACCGTAAAGCACGAGGAAGCGGTCAGCCCATTCGCCGCCAAGCTCTTCAGCAATA
TCACGGGTAGCCAACGCTATGTCCTGATAGCGGTCCGCCACACCCAGCCGGCCACAGTCGATGAATCCAG
AAAAGCGGCCATTTTCCACCATGATATTCGGCAAGCAGGCATCGCCATGTGTCACGACGAGATCCTCGCC
GTCGGGCATGCGCGCCTTGAGCCTGGCGAACAGTTCGGCTGGCGCGAGCCCCTGATGCTCTTCGTCCAGA
TCATCCTGATCGACAAGACCGGCTTCCATCCGAGTACGTGCTCGCTCGATGCGATGTTTCGCTTGGTGGT
CGAATGGGCAGGTAGCCGGATCAAGCGTATGCAGCCGCCGCATTGCATCAGCCATGATGGATACTTTCTC
GGCAGGAGCAAGGTGAGATGACAGGAGATCCTGCCCCGGCACTTCGCCCAATAGCAGCCAGTCCCTTCCC
GCTTCAGTGACAACGTCGAGCACAGCTGCGCAAGGAACGCCCGTCGTGGCCAGCCACGATAGCCGCGCTG
CCTCGTCCTGGAGTTCATTCAGGGCACCGGACAGGTCGGTCTTGACAAAAAGAACCGGGCGCCCCTGCGC
TGACAGCCGGAACACGGCGGCATCAGAGCAGCCGATTGTCTGTTGTGCCCAGTCATAGCCGAATAGCCTC
TCCACCCAAGCGGCCGGAGAACCTGCGTGCAATCCATCTTGTTCAATCCCCATGGTCGATCGACAGATCT
GCGAAAGCTCGAGAGAGATAGATTTGTAGAGAGAGACTGGTGATTTCAGCGTGTCCTCTCCAAATGAAAT
GAACTTCCTTATATAGAGGAAGGTCTTGCGAAGGATAGTGGGATTGTGCGTCATCCCTTACGTCAGTGGA
GATATCACATCAATCCACTTGCTTTGAAGACGTGGTTGGAACGTCTTCTTTTTCCACGATGCTCCTCGTG
GGTGGGGGTCCATCTTTGGGACCACTGTCGGCAGAGGCATCTTGAACGATAGCCTTTCCTTTATCGCAAT
GATGGCATTTGTAGGTGCCACCTTCCTTTTCTACTGTCCTTTTGATGAAGTGACAGATAGCTGGGCAATG
GAATCCGAGGAGGTTTCCCGATATTACCCTTTGTTGAAAAGTCTCAATAGCCCTTTGGTCTTCTGAGACT
GTATCTTTGATATTCTTGGAGTAGACGAGAGTGTCGTGCTCCACCATGTTATCACATCAATCCACTTGCT
TTGAAGACGTGGTTGGAACGTCTTCTTTTTCCACGATGCTCCTCGTGGGTGGGGGTCCATCTTTGGGACC
ACTGTCGGCAGAGGCATCTTGAACGATAGCCTTTCCTTTATCGCAATGATGGCATTTGTAGGTGCCACCT
TCCTTTTCTACTGTCCTTTTGATGAAGTGACAGATAGCTGGGCAATGGAATCCGAGGAGGTTTCCCGATA
TTACCCTTTGTTGAAAAGTCTCAATAGCCCTTTGGTCTTCTGAGACTGTATCTTTGATATTCTTGGAGTA
GACGAGAGTGTCGTGCTCCACCATGTTGGCAAGCTGCTCTAGCCAATACGCAAACCGCCTCTCCCCGCGC
GTTGGCCGATTCATTAATGCAGCTGGCACGACAGGTTTCCCGACTGGAAAGCGGGCAGTGAGCGCAACGC
AATTAATGTGAGTTAGCTCACTCATTAGGCACCCCAGGCTTTACACTTTATGCTTCCGGCTCGTATGTTG
TGTGGAATTGTGAGCGGATAACAATTTCACACAGGAAACAGCTATGACCATGATTACGAATTCGAGCTCG
GTACCCGGGGATCCTCTAGAGTCGACCTGCAGGCATGCAAGCTTGGCACTGGCCGTCGTTTTACAACGTC
GTGACTGGGAAAACCCTGGCGTTACCCAACTTAATCGCCTTGCAGCACATCCCCCTTTCGCCAGCTGGCG
TAATAGCGAAGAGGCCCGCACCGATCGCCCTTCCCAACAGTTGCGCAGCCTGAATGGCGAATGCTAGAGC
AGCTTGAGCTTGGATCAGATTGTCGTTTCCCGCCTTCAGTTTAGCTTCATGGAGTCAAAGATTCAAATAG
AGGACCTAACAGAACTCGCCGTAAAGACTGGCGAACAGTTCATACAGAGTCTCTTACGACTCAATGACAA
GAAGAAAATCTTCGTCAACATGGTGGAGCACGACACACTTGTCTACTCCAAAAATATCAAAGATACAGTC
TCAGAAGACCAAAGGGCAATTGAGACTTTTCAACAAAGGGTAATATCCGGAAACCTCCTCGGATTCCATT
GCCCAGCTATCTGTCACTTTATTGTGAAGATAGTGGAAAAGGAAGGTGGCTCCTACAAATGCCATCATTG
CGATAAAGGAAAGGCCATCGTTGAAGATGCCTCTGCCGACAGTGGTCCCAAAGATGGACCCCCACCCACG
AGGAGCATCGTGGAAAAAGAAGACGTTCCAACCACGTCTTCAAAGCAAGTGGATTGATGTGATATCTCCA
CTGACGTAAGGGATGACGCACAATCCCACTATCCTTCGCAAGACCCTTCCTCTATATAAGGAAGTTCATT
TCATTTGGAGAGAACACGGGGGACTCTTGACAGTAGTATAATATATTATCAAATTATTATGAACAGTACA
TCTATGTCTTCATTGGGAGTGAGAAAAGGTTCATGGACTGATGAAGAAGATTTTCTTCTAAGAAAATGTA
TTGATAAGTATGGTGAAGGAAAATGGCATCTTGTTCCCATAAGAGCTGGTAACTATTAAATTAACTATCA
CGTTATTTTTATTTGTCTTTCTGTCTCATTTTATTTGACGTTATTACGAATATCATCTGAAAATGTACGT
GCAGGTCTGAATAGATGTCGGAAAAGTTGTAGATTGAGGTGGCTGAATTATCTAAGGCCACATATCAAGA
GAGGTGACTTTGAACAAGATGAAGTGGATCTCATTTTGAGGCTTCATAAGCTCTTAGGCAACAGGCATGC
AAGTTTATGTTTTGACAAAATTTGATTAGTATATATTATATATACGTGTGACTATTTCATCTAAATGTTA
CGTTATTTTACGTAGATGGTCACTTATTGCTGGTAGACTTCCCGGAAGGACAGCTAACGATGTGAAAAAC
TATTGGAACACTAATCTTCTAAGGAAGTTAAATACTACTAAAATTGTTCCTCGCGAAAAGATTAACAATA
AGTGTGGAGAAATTAGTACTAAGATTGAAATTATAAAACCTCAACGACGCAAGTATTTCTCAAGCACAAT
GAAGAATGTTACAAACAATAATGTAATTTTGGACGAGGAGGAACATTGCAAGGAAATAATAAGTGAGAAA
CAAACTCCAGATGCATCGATGGACAACGTAGATCCATGGTGGATAAATTTACTGGAAAATTGCAATGACG
ATATTGAAGAAGATGAAGAGGTTGTAATTAATTATGAAAAAACACTAACAAGTTTGTTACATGAAGAAAT
ATCACCACCATTAAATATTGGTGAAGGTAACTCCATGCAACAAGGACAAATAAGTCATGAAAATTGGGGT
GAATTTTCTCTTAATTTACCACCCATGCAACAAGGAGTACAAAATGATGATTTTTCTGCTGAAATTGACT
TATGGAATCTACTTGATTAACAGCTCGAATTTCCCC
Features (pLannotate 1.2.2; 23 found; start..end, strand, type, name):
      1..253     +  terminator     NOS terminator: nopaline synthase terminator and poly(A) signal
    275..299     +  misc_feature   RB T-DNA repeat: right border repeat from nopaline C58 T-DNA
    638..1039    +  CDS            Y4CG_SINFN (fragment): Protein inferred from homology: Swiss-Prot protein existence level 3. From Sinorhizobium fredii (strain NBRC 101917 / NGR234).
   1599..2228    +  CDS            pVS1 StaA: stability protein from the Pseudomonas plasmid pVS1 (Heeb et al., 2000)
   2661..3729    +  CDS            pVS1 RepA (fragment): replication protein from the Pseudomonas plasmid pVS1 (Heeb et al., 2000)
   3795..3989    +  rep_origin     pVS1 oriV: origin of replication for the Pseudomonas plasmid pVS1 (Heeb et al., 2000)
   4192..4231    +  CDS            rop (fragment): Rop protein, which maintains plasmids at low copy number; rop
   4333..4473    +  misc_feature   bom: basis of mobility region from pBR322
   4659..5247    -  rep_origin     ori: high-copy-number ColE1/pMB1/pBR322/pUC origin of replication
   5334..6128    -  CDS            KanR: aminoglycoside phosphotransferase; aphA-3; confers resistance to kanamycin
   6553..6577    +  misc_feature   LB T-DNA repeat: left border repeat from nopaline C58 T-DNA
   6655..6829    -  polyA_signal   CaMV poly(A) signal: cauliflower mosaic virus polyadenylation signal
   6886..7678    -  CDS            NeoR/KanR (fragment): aminoglycoside phosphotransferase from Tn5; aph(3')-II (or nptII); confers resistance to neomycin, kanamycin, and G418 (Geneticin®)
   7746..8423    -  promoter       CaMV 35S promoter (enhanced): cauliflower mosaic virus 35S promoter with a duplicated enhancer region
   8513..8601    +  CDS            lacI (fragment): lac repressor; lacI; The lac repressor binds to the lac operator to inhibit transcription in E. coli. This inhibition can be relieved by adding lactose or isopropyl-β-D-thiogalactopyranoside (IPTG).
   8614..8635    +  protein_bind   CAP binding site: CAP binding activates transcription in the presence of cAMP. E. coli catabolite activator protein
   8650..8680    +  promoter       lac promoter: promoter for the E. coli lac operon
   8688..8704    +  protein_bind   lac operator: The lac repressor binds to the lac operator to inhibit transcription in E. coli. This inhibition can be relieved by adding lactose or isopropyl-β-D-thiogalactopyranoside (IPTG). lac repressor encoded by lacI
   8738..8794    +  misc_feature   MCS: pUC18/19 multiple cloning site
   8797..8951    +  CDS            lacZα (fragment): LacZα fragment of β-galactosidase; lacZ fragment
   9191..9532    +  promoter       CaMV 35S promoter: strong constitutive promoter from cauliflower mosaic virus
   9597..9935    +  CDS            MYB114 (fragment): MY114_ARATH - Experimental evidence at protein level: Swiss-Prot protein existence level 1. Transcription activator, when associated with BHLH002/EGL3/MYC146, BHLH012/MYC1, or BHLH042/TT8. From Arabidopsis thaliana (Mouse-ear cress).
  10027..10371   +  CDS            MYB1 (fragment): MYB1W_BETVU - Also known as Bv2g027795_jkkr From Beta vulgaris (Sugar beet).
