>Addgene plasmid #70013 | pTC147 | depositor full sequence | sequence record 129783 | pTC147 sequence 10605 bps
GATCGTTCAAACATTTGGCAATAAAGTTTCTTAAGATTGAATCCTGTTGCCGGTCTTGCGATGATTATCA
TATAATTTCTGTTGAATTACGTTAAGCATGTAATAATTAACATGTAATGCATGACGTTATTTATGAGATG
GGTTTTTATGATTAGAGTCCCGCAATTATACATTTAATACGCGATAGAAAACAAAATATAGCGCGCAAAC
TAGGATAAATTATCGCGCGCGGTGTCATCTATGTTACTAGATCGGGAATTAAACTATCAGTGTTTGACAG
GATATATTGGCGGGTAAACCTAAGAGAAAAGAGCGTTTATTAGAATAACGGATATTTAAAAGGGCGTGAA
AAGGTTTATCCGTTCGTCCATTTGTATGTGCATGCCAACCACAGGGTTCCCCTCGGGATCAAAGTACTTT
GATCCAACCCCTCCGCTGCTATAGTGCAGTCGGCTTCTGACGTTCAGTGCAGCCGTCTTCTGAAAACGAC
ATGTCGCACAAGTCCTAAGTTACGCGACAGGCTGCCGCCCTGCCCTTTTCCTGGCGTTTTCTTGTCGCGT
GTTTTAGTCGCATAAAGTAGAATACTTGCGACTAGAACCGGAGACATTACGCCATGAACAAGAGCGCCGC
CGCTGGCCTGCTGGGCTATGCCCGCGTCAGCACCGACGACCAGGACTTGACCAACCAACGGGCCGAACTG
CACGCGGCCGGCTGCACCAAGCTGTTTTCCGAGAAGATCACCGGCACCAGGCGCGACCGCCCGGAGCTGG
CCAGGATGCTTGACCACCTACGCCCTGGCGACGTTGTGACAGTGACCAGGCTAGACCGCCTGGCCCGCAG
CACCCGCGACCTACTGGACATTGCCGAGCGCATCCAGGAGGCCGGCGCGGGCCTGCGTAGCCTGGCAGAG
CCGTGGGCCGACACCACCACGCCGGCCGGCCGCATGGTGTTGACCGTGTTCGCCGGCATTGCCGAGTTCG
AGCGTTCCCTAATCATCGACCGCACCCGGAGCGGGCGCGAGGCCGCCAAGGCCCGAGGCGTGAAGTTTGG
CCCCCGCCCTACCCTCACCCCGGCACAGATCGCGCACGCCCGCGAGCTGATCGACCAGGAAGGCCGCACC
GTGAAAGAGGCGGCTGCACTGCTTGGCGTGCATCGCTCGACCCTGTACCGCGCACTTGAGCGCAGCGAGG
AAGTGACGCCCACCGAGGCCAGGCGGCGCGGTGCCTTCCGTGAGGACGCATTGACCGAGGCCGACGCCCT
GGCGGCCGCCGAGAATGAACGCCAAGAGGAACAAGCATGAAACCGCACCAGGACGGCCAGGACGAACCGT
TTTTCATTACCGAAGAGATCGAGGCGGAGATGATCGCGGCCGGGTACGTGTTCGAGCCGCCCGCGCACGT
CTCAACCGTGCGGCTGCATGAAATCCTGGCCGGTTTGTCTGATGCCAAGCTGGCGGCCTGGCCGGCCAGC
TTGGCCGCTGAAGAAACCGAGCGCCGCCGTCTAAAAAGGTGATGTGTATTTGAGTAAAACAGCTTGCGTC
ATGCGGTCGCTGCGTATATGATGCGATGAGTAAATAAACAAATACGCAAGGGGAACGCATGAAGGTTATC
GCTGTACTTAACCAGAAAGGCGGGTCAGGCAAGACGACCATCGCAACCCATCTAGCCCGCGCCCTGCAAC
TCGCCGGGGCCGATGTTCTGTTAGTCGATTCCGATCCCCAGGGCAGTGCCCGCGATTGGGCGGCCGTGCG
GGAAGATCAACCGCTAACCGTTGTCGGCATCGACCGCCCGACGATTGACCGCGACGTGAAGGCCATCGGC
CGGCGCGACTTCGTAGTGATCGACGGAGCGCCCCAGGCGGCGGACTTGGCTGTGTCCGCGATCAAGGCAG
CCGACTTCGTGCTGATTCCGGTGCAGCCAAGCCCTTACGACATATGGGCCACCGCCGACCTGGTGGAGCT
GGTTAAGCAGCGCATTGAGGTCACGGATGGAAGGCTACAAGCGGCCTTTGTCGTGTCGCGGGCGATCAAA
GGCACGCGCATCGGCGGTGAGGTTGCCGAGGCGCTGGCCGGGTACGAGCTGCCCATTCTTGAGTCCCGTA
TCACGCAGCGCGTGAGCTACCCAGGCACTGCCGCCGCCGGCACAACCGTTCTTGAATCAGAACCCGAGGG
CGACGCTGCCCGCGAGGTCCAGGCGCTGGCCGCTGAAATTAAATCAAAACTCATTTGAGTTAATGAGGTA
AAGAGAAAATGAGCAAAAGCACAAACACGCTAAGTGCCGGCCGTCCGAGCGCACGCAGCAGCAAGGCTGC
AACGTTGGCCAGCCTGGCAGACACGCCAGCCATGAAGCGGGTCAACTTTCAGTTGCCGGCGGAGGATCAC
ACCAAGCTGAAGATGTACGCGGTACGCCAAGGCAAGACCATTACCGAGCTGCTATCTGAATACATCGCGC
AGCTACCAGAGTAAATGAGCAAATGAATAAATGAGTAGATGAATTTTAGCGGCTAAAGGAGGCGGCATGG
AAAATCAAGAACAACCAGGCACCGACGCCGTGGAATGCCCCATGTGTGGAGGAACGGGCGGTTGGCCAGG
CGTAAGCGGCTGGGTTGTCTGCCGGCCCTGCAATGGCACTGGAACCCCCAAGCCCGAGGAATCGGCGTGA
CGGTCGCAAACCATCCGGCCCGGTACAAATCGGCGCGGCGCTGGGTGATGACCTGGTGGAGAAGTTGAAG
GCCGCGCAGGCCGCCCAGCGGCAACGCATCGAGGCAGAAGCACGCCCCGGTGAATCGTGGCAAGCGGCCG
CTGATCGAATCCGCAAAGAATCCCGGCAACCGCCGGCAGCCGGTGCGCCGTCGATTAGGAAGCCGCCCAA
GGGCGACGAGCAACCAGATTTTTTCGTTCCGATGCTCTATGACGTGGGCACCCGCGATAGTCGCAGCATC
ATGGACGTGGCCGTTTTCCGTCTGTCGAAGCGTGACCGACGAGCTGGCGAGGTGATCCGCTACGAGCTTC
CAGACGGGCACGTAGAGGTTTCCGCAGGGCCGGCCGGCATGGCCAGTGTGTGGGATTACGACCTGGTACT
GATGGCGGTTTCCCATCTAACCGAATCCATGAACCGATACCGGGAAGGGAAGGGAGACAAGCCCGGCCGC
GTGTTCCGTCCACACGTTGCGGACGTACTCAAGTTCTGCCGGCGAGCCGATGGCGGAAAGCAGAAAGACG
ACCTGGTAGAAACCTGCATTCGGTTAAACACCACGCACGTTGCCATGCAGCGTACGAAGAAGGCCAAGAA
CGGCCGCCTGGTGACGGTATCCGAGGGTGAAGCCTTGATTAGCCGCTACAAGATCGTAAAGAGCGAAACC
GGGCGGCCGGAGTACATCGAGATCGAGCTAGCTGATTGGATGTACCGCGAGATCACAGAAGGCAAGAACC
CGGACGTGCTGACGGTTCACCCCGATTACTTTTTGATCGATCCCGGCATCGGCCGTTTTCTCTACCGCCT
GGCACGCCGCGCCGCAGGCAAGGCAGAAGCCAGATGGTTGTTCAAGACGATCTACGAACGCAGTGGCAGC
GCCGGAGAGTTCAAGAAGTTCTGTTTCACCGTGCGCAAGCTGATCGGGTCAAATGACCTGCCGGAGTACG
ATTTGAAGGAGGAGGCGGGGCAGGCTGGCCCGATCCTAGTCATGCGCTACCGCAACCTGATCGAGGGCGA
AGCATCCGCCGGTTCCTAATGTACGGAGCAGATGCTAGGGCAAATTGCCCTAGCAGGGGAAAAAGGTCGA
AAAGGTCTCTTTCCTGTGGATAGCACGTACATTGGGAACCCAAAGCCGTACATTGGGAACCGGAACCCGT
ACATTGGGAACCCAAAGCCGTACATTGGGAACCGGTCACACATGTAAGTGACTGATATAAAAGAGAAAAA
AGGCGATTTTTCCGCCTAAAACTCTTTAAAACTTATTAAAACTCTTAAAACCCGCCTGGCCTGTGCATAA
CTGTCTGGCCAGCGCACAGCCGAAGAGCTGCAAAAAGCGCCTACCCTTCGGTCGCTGCGCTCCCTACGCC
CCGCCGCTTCGCGTCGGCCTATCGCGGCCGCTGGCCGCTCAAAAATGGCTGGCCTACGGCCAGGCAATCT
ACCAGGGCGCGGACAAGCCGCGCCGTCGCCACTCGACCGCCGGCGCCCACATCAAGGCACCCTGCCTCGC
GCGTTTCGGTGATGACGGTGAAAACCTCTGACACATGCAGCTCCCGGAGACGGTCACAGCTTGTCTGTAA
GCGGATGCCGGGAGCAGACAAGCCCGTCAGGGCGCGTCAGCGGGTGTTGGCGGGTGTCGGGGCGCAGCCA
TGACCCAGTCACGTAGCGATAGCGGAGTGTATACTGGCTTAACTATGCGGCATCAGAGCAGATTGTACTG
AGAGTGCACCATATGCGGTGTGAAATACCGCACAGATGCGTAAGGAGAAAATACCGCATCAGGCGCTCTT
CCGCTTCCTCGCTCACTGACTCGCTGCGCTCGGTCGTTCGGCTGCGGCGAGCGGTATCAGCTCACTCAAA
GGCGGTAATACGGTTATCCACAGAATCAGGGGATAACGCAGGAAAGAACATGTGAGCAAAAGGCCAGCAA
AAGGCCAGGAACCGTAAAAAGGCCGCGTTGCTGGCGTTTTTCCATAGGCTCCGCCCCCCTGACGAGCATC
ACAAAAATCGACGCTCAAGTCAGAGGTGGCGAAACCCGACAGGACTATAAAGATACCAGGCGTTTCCCCC
TGGAAGCTCCCTCGTGCGCTCTCCTGTTCCGACCCTGCCGCTTACCGGATACCTGTCCGCCTTTCTCCCT
TCGGGAAGCGTGGCGCTTTCTCATAGCTCACGCTGTAGGTATCTCAGTTCGGTGTAGGTCGTTCGCTCCA
AGCTGGGCTGTGTGCACGAACCCCCCGTTCAGCCCGACCGCTGCGCCTTATCCGGTAACTATCGTCTTGA
GTCCAACCCGGTAAGACACGACTTATCGCCACTGGCAGCAGCCACTGGTAACAGGATTAGCAGAGCGAGG
TATGTAGGCGGTGCTACAGAGTTCTTGAAGTGGTGGCCTAACTACGGCTACACTAGAAGGACAGTATTTG
GTATCTGCGCTCTGCTGAAGCCAGTTACCTTCGGAAAAAGAGTTGGTAGCTCTTGATCCGGCAAACAAAC
CACCGCTGGTAGCGGTGGTTTTTTTGTTTGCAAGCAGCAGATTACGCGCAGAAAAAAAGGATCTCAAGAA
GATCCTTTGATCTTTTCTACGGGGTCTGACGCTCAGTGGAACGAAAACTCACGTTAAGGGATTTTGGTCA
TGCATTCTAGGTACTAAAACAATTCATCCAGTAAAATATAATATTTTATTTTCTCCCAATCAGGCTTGAT
CCCCAGTAAGTCAAAAAATAGCTCGACATACTGTTCTTCCCCGATATCCTCCCTGATCGACCGGACGCAG
AAGGCAATGTCATACCACTTGTCCGCCCTGCCGCTTCTCCCAAGATCAATAAAGCCACTTACTTTGCCAT
CTTTCACAAAGATGTTGCTGTCTCCCAGGTCGCCGTGGGAAAAGACAAGTTCCTCTTCGGGCTTTTCCGT
CTTTAAAAAATCATACAGCTCGCGCGGATCTTTAAATGGAGTGTCTTCTTCCCAGTTTTCGCAATCCACA
TCGGCCAGATCGTTATTCAGTAAGTAATCCAATTCGGCTAAGCGGCTGTCTAAGCTATTCGTATAGGGAC
AATCCGATATGTCGATGGAGTGAAAGAGCCTGATGCACTCCGCATACAGCTCGATAATCTTTTCAGGGCT
TTGTTCATCTTCATACTCTTCCGAGCAAAGGACGCCATCGGCCTCACTCATGAGCAGATTGCTCCAGCCA
TCATGCCGTTCAAAGTGCAGGACCTTTGGAACAGGCAGCTTTCCTTCCAGCCATAGCATCATGTCCTTTT
CCCGTTCCACATCATAGGTGGTCCCTTTATACCGGCTGTCCGTCATTTTTAAATATAGGTTTTCATTTTC
TCCCACCAGCTTATATACCTTAGCAGGAGACATTCCTTCCGTATCTTTTACGCAGCGGTATTTTTCGATC
AGTTTTTTCAATTCCGGTGATATTCTCATTTTAGCCATTTATTATTTCCTTCCTCTTTTCTACAGTATTT
AAAGATACCCCAAGAAGCTAATTATAACAAGACGAACTCCAATTCACTGTTCCTTGCATTCTAAAACCTT
AAATACCAGAAAACAGCTTTTTCAAAGTTGTTTTCAAAGTTGGCGTATAACATAGTATCGACGGAGCCGA
TTTTGAAACCGCGGTGATCACAGGCAGCAACGCTCTGTCATCGTTACAATCAACATGCTACCCTCCGCGA
GATCATCCGTGTTTCAAACCCGGCAGCTTAGTTGCCGTTCTTCCGAATAGCATCGGTAACATGAGCAAAG
TCTGCCGCCTTACAACGGCTCTCCCGCTGACGCCGTCCCGGACTGATGGGCTGCCTGTATCGAGTGGTGA
TTTTGTGCCGAGCTGCCGGTCGGGGAGCTGTTGGCTGGCTGGTGGCAGGATATATTGTGGTGTAAACAAA
TTGACGCTTAGACAACTTAATAACACATTGCGGACGTTTTTAATGTACTGAATTAACGCCGAATTAATTC
GGGGGATCTGGATTTTAGTACTGGATTTTGGTTTTAGGAATTAGAAATTTTATTGATAGAAGTATTTTAC
AAATACAAATACATACTAAGGGTTTCTTATATGCTCAACACATGAGCGAAACCCTATAGGAACCCTAATT
CCCTTATCTGGGAACTACTCACACATTATTATGGAGAAACTCGAGCTTGTCGATCGACTCTAGCTAGAGG
ATCGATCCGAACCCCAGAGTCCCGCTCAGAAGAACTCGTCAAGAAGGCGATAGAAGGCGATGCGCTGCGA
ATCGGGAGCGGCGATACCGTAAAGCACGAGGAAGCGGTCAGCCCATTCGCCGCCAAGCTCTTCAGCAATA
TCACGGGTAGCCAACGCTATGTCCTGATAGCGGTCCGCCACACCCAGCCGGCCACAGTCGATGAATCCAG
AAAAGCGGCCATTTTCCACCATGATATTCGGCAAGCAGGCATCGCCATGTGTCACGACGAGATCCTCGCC
GTCGGGCATGCGCGCCTTGAGCCTGGCGAACAGTTCGGCTGGCGCGAGCCCCTGATGCTCTTCGTCCAGA
TCATCCTGATCGACAAGACCGGCTTCCATCCGAGTACGTGCTCGCTCGATGCGATGTTTCGCTTGGTGGT
CGAATGGGCAGGTAGCCGGATCAAGCGTATGCAGCCGCCGCATTGCATCAGCCATGATGGATACTTTCTC
GGCAGGAGCAAGGTGAGATGACAGGAGATCCTGCCCCGGCACTTCGCCCAATAGCAGCCAGTCCCTTCCC
GCTTCAGTGACAACGTCGAGCACAGCTGCGCAAGGAACGCCCGTCGTGGCCAGCCACGATAGCCGCGCTG
CCTCGTCCTGGAGTTCATTCAGGGCACCGGACAGGTCGGTCTTGACAAAAAGAACCGGGCGCCCCTGCGC
TGACAGCCGGAACACGGCGGCATCAGAGCAGCCGATTGTCTGTTGTGCCCAGTCATAGCCGAATAGCCTC
TCCACCCAAGCGGCCGGAGAACCTGCGTGCAATCCATCTTGTTCAATCCCCATGGTCGATCGACAGATCT
GCGAAAGCTCGAGAGAGATAGATTTGTAGAGAGAGACTGGTGATTTCAGCGTGTCCTCTCCAAATGAAAT
GAACTTCCTTATATAGAGGAAGGTCTTGCGAAGGATAGTGGGATTGTGCGTCATCCCTTACGTCAGTGGA
GATATCACATCAATCCACTTGCTTTGAAGACGTGGTTGGAACGTCTTCTTTTTCCACGATGCTCCTCGTG
GGTGGGGGTCCATCTTTGGGACCACTGTCGGCAGAGGCATCTTGAACGATAGCCTTTCCTTTATCGCAAT
GATGGCATTTGTAGGTGCCACCTTCCTTTTCTACTGTCCTTTTGATGAAGTGACAGATAGCTGGGCAATG
GAATCCGAGGAGGTTTCCCGATATTACCCTTTGTTGAAAAGTCTCAATAGCCCTTTGGTCTTCTGAGACT
GTATCTTTGATATTCTTGGAGTAGACGAGAGTGTCGTGCTCCACCATGTTATCACATCAATCCACTTGCT
TTGAAGACGTGGTTGGAACGTCTTCTTTTTCCACGATGCTCCTCGTGGGTGGGGGTCCATCTTTGGGACC
ACTGTCGGCAGAGGCATCTTGAACGATAGCCTTTCCTTTATCGCAATGATGGCATTTGTAGGTGCCACCT
TCCTTTTCTACTGTCCTTTTGATGAAGTGACAGATAGCTGGGCAATGGAATCCGAGGAGGTTTCCCGATA
TTACCCTTTGTTGAAAAGTCTCAATAGCCCTTTGGTCTTCTGAGACTGTATCTTTGATATTCTTGGAGTA
GACGAGAGTGTCGTGCTCCACCATGTTGGCAAGCTGCTCTAGCCAATACGCAAACCGCCTCTCCCCGCGC
GTTGGCCGATTCATTAATGCAGCTGGCACGACAGGTTTCCCGACTGGAAAGCGGGCAGTGAGCGCAACGC
AATTAATGTGAGTTAGCTCACTCATTAGGCACCCCAGGCTTTACACTTTATGCTTCCGGCTCGTATGTTG
TGTGGAATTGTGAGCGGATAACAATTTCACACAGGAAACAGCTATGACATGATTACGAATTCGAGCTCGG
TACCCGGGGATCCTCTAGAGTCGACCTGCAGGCATGCAAGCTTGGCACTGGCCGTCGTTTTACAACGTCG
TGACTGGGAAAACCCTGGCGTTACCCAACTTAATCGCCTTGCAGCACATCCCCCTTTCGCCAGCTGGCGT
AATAGCGAAGAGGCCCGCACCGATCGCCCTTCCCAACAGTTGCGCAGCCTGAATGGCGAATGCTAGAGCA
GCTTGAGCTTGGATCAGATTGTCGTTTCCCGCCTTCAGTTTAGCTTCATGGAGTCAAAGATTCAAATAGA
GGACCTAACAGAACTCGCCGTAAAGACTGGCGAACAGTTCATACAGAGTCTCTTACGACTCAATGACAAG
AAGAAAATCTTCGTCAACATGGTGGAGCACGACACACTTGTCTACTCCAAAAATATCAAAGATACAGTCT
CAGAAGACCAAAGGGCAATTGAGACTTTTCAACAAAGGGTAATATCCGGAAACCTCCTCGGATTCCATTG
CCCAGCTATCTGTCACTTTATTGTGAAGATAGTGGAAAAGGAAGGTGGCTCCTACAAATGCCATCATTGC
GATAAAGGAAAGGCCATCGTTGAAGATGCCTCTGCCGACAGTGGTCCCAAAGATGGACCCCCACCCACGA
GGAGCATCGTGGAAAAAGAAGACGTTCCAACCACGTCTTCAAAGCAAGTGGATTGATGTGATATCTCCAC
TGACGTAAGGGATGACGCACAATCCCACTATCCTTCGCAAGACCCTTCCTCTATATAAGGAAGTTCATTT
CATTTGGAGAGAACACGGGGGACTCTTGACAGTAGTATAATATATTATCAAATTATTATGAACAGTACAT
CTATGTCTTCATTGGGAGTGAGAAAAGGTTCATGGACTGATGAAGAAGATTTTCTTCTAAGAAAATGTAT
TGATAAGTATGGTGAAGGAAAATGGCATCTTGTTCCCATAAGAGCTGGTAACTATTAAATTAACTATCAC
GTTATTTTTATTTGTCTTTCTGTCTCATTTTATTTGACGTTATTACGAATATCATCTGAAAATGTACGTG
CAGGTCTGAATAGATGTCGGAAAAGTTGTAGATTGAGGTGGCTGAATTATCTAAGGCCACATATCAAGAG
AGGTGACTTTGAACAAGATGAAGTGGATCTCATTTTGAGGCTTCATAAGCTCTTAGGCAACAGGCATGCA
AGTTTATGTTTTGACAAAATTTGATTAGTATATATTATATATACGTGTGACTATTTCATCTAAATGTTAC
GTTATTTTACGTAGATGGTCACTTATTGCTGGTAGACTTCCCGGAAGGACAGCTAACGATGTGAAAAACT
ATTGGAACACTAATCTTCTAAGGAAGTTAAATACTACTAAAATTGTTCCTCGCGAAAAGATTAACAATAA
GTGTGGAGAAATTAGTACTAAGATTGAAATTATAAAACCTCAACGACGCAAGTATTTCTCAAGCACAATG
AAGAATGTTACAAACAATAATGTAATTTTGGACGAGGAGGAACATTGCAAGGAAATAATAAGTGAGAAAC
AAACTCCAGATGCATCGATGGACAACGTAGATCCATGGTGGATAAATTTACTGGAAAATTGCAATGACGA
TATTGAAGAAGATGAAGAGGTTGTAATTAATTATGAAAAAACACTAACAAGTTTGTTACATGAAGAAATA
TCACCACCATTAAATATTGGTGAAGGTAACTCCATGCAACAAGGACAAATAAGTCATGAAAATTGGGGTG
AATTTTCTCTTAACTTACCACCCATGCAACAAGGAGTACAAAATGATGATTTTTCTGCTGAAATTGACTT
ATGGAATCTACTTGATTAACAGCTCGAATTTCCCC
Features (pLannotate 1.2.2; 23 found; start..end, strand, type, name):
      1..253     +  terminator     NOS terminator: nopaline synthase terminator and poly(A) signal
    275..299     +  misc_feature   RB T-DNA repeat: right border repeat from nopaline C58 T-DNA
    638..1039    +  CDS            Y4CG_SINFN (fragment): Protein inferred from homology: Swiss-Prot protein existence level 3. From Sinorhizobium fredii (strain NBRC 101917 / NGR234).
   1599..2228    +  CDS            pVS1 StaA: stability protein from the Pseudomonas plasmid pVS1 (Heeb et al., 2000)
   2661..3729    +  CDS            pVS1 RepA (fragment): replication protein from the Pseudomonas plasmid pVS1 (Heeb et al., 2000)
   3795..3989    +  rep_origin     pVS1 oriV: origin of replication for the Pseudomonas plasmid pVS1 (Heeb et al., 2000)
   4192..4231    +  CDS            rop (fragment): Rop protein, which maintains plasmids at low copy number; rop
   4333..4473    +  misc_feature   bom: basis of mobility region from pBR322
   4659..5247    -  rep_origin     ori: high-copy-number ColE1/pMB1/pBR322/pUC origin of replication
   5334..6128    -  CDS            KanR: aminoglycoside phosphotransferase; aphA-3; confers resistance to kanamycin
   6553..6577    +  misc_feature   LB T-DNA repeat: left border repeat from nopaline C58 T-DNA
   6655..6829    -  polyA_signal   CaMV poly(A) signal: cauliflower mosaic virus polyadenylation signal
   6886..7678    -  CDS            NeoR/KanR (fragment): aminoglycoside phosphotransferase from Tn5; aph(3')-II (or nptII); confers resistance to neomycin, kanamycin, and G418 (Geneticin®)
   7746..8423    -  promoter       CaMV 35S promoter (enhanced): cauliflower mosaic virus 35S promoter with a duplicated enhancer region
   8513..8601    +  CDS            lacI (fragment): lac repressor; lacI; The lac repressor binds to the lac operator to inhibit transcription in E. coli. This inhibition can be relieved by adding lactose or isopropyl-β-D-thiogalactopyranoside (IPTG).
   8614..8635    +  protein_bind   CAP binding site: CAP binding activates transcription in the presence of cAMP. E. coli catabolite activator protein
   8650..8680    +  promoter       lac promoter: promoter for the E. coli lac operon
   8688..8704    +  protein_bind   lac operator: The lac repressor binds to the lac operator to inhibit transcription in E. coli. This inhibition can be relieved by adding lactose or isopropyl-β-D-thiogalactopyranoside (IPTG). lac repressor encoded by lacI
   8737..8793    +  misc_feature   MCS: pUC18/19 multiple cloning site
   8796..8950    +  CDS            lacZα (fragment): LacZα fragment of β-galactosidase; lacZ fragment
   9190..9531    +  promoter       CaMV 35S promoter: strong constitutive promoter from cauliflower mosaic virus
   9596..9934    +  CDS            MYB114 (fragment): MY114_ARATH - Experimental evidence at protein level: Swiss-Prot protein existence level 1. Transcription activator, when associated with BHLH002/EGL3/MYC146, BHLH012/MYC1, or BHLH042/TT8. From Arabidopsis thaliana (Mouse-ear cress).
  10023..10250   +  CDS            MYB113 (fragment): MY113_ARATH - Experimental evidence at protein level: Swiss-Prot protein existence level 1. Transcription activator, when associated with BHLH002/EGL3/MYC146, BHLH012/MYC1, or BHLH042/TT8. From Arabidopsis thaliana (Mouse-ear cress).
