[The description below was written by a language model from this plasmid's Addgene catalogue record and pLannotate feature annotations shown in this document.]
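Description:
pTC147 is a binary T-DNA vector for plant expression, built on the pCambia1302 backbone and about 10.6 kb in size. Its backbone carries two replication systems. A ColE1/pMB1-type origin with the pBR322 bom site supports high-copy propagation in E. coli. The pVS1 oriV, together with the RepA replication and StaA stability genes, allows stable maintenance in Agrobacterium. Bacterial selection is by kanamycin through an aphA-3-type KanR gene located outside the T-DNA borders.

Two plant expression units lie between the nopaline-type left and right border repeats. Next to the left border, an enhanced CaMV 35S promoter with a duplicated enhancer drives an nptII (NeoR/KanR) coding sequence ending in the CaMV poly(A) signal, which gives kanamycin selection of transformed plant tissue. Remnants of the pUC-style lac promoter/operator, multiple cloning site and lacZα region follow. The payload comes after these: a CaMV 35S promoter driving ANT1 from tomato (Solanum lycopersicum), terminated by the NOS terminator just inside the right border. The automated annotation labels the ANT1 region as two separated fragments similar to Arabidopsis MYB113/MYB114 or beet MYB1. These are homology hits consistent with ANT1 being a MYB-type transcription factor, not evidence of separate genes.

Two depositor sequence records differ by a single nucleotide in length and have essentially the same feature layout. The stated purpose is constitutive ANT1 over-expression from a kanamycin-selectable T-DNA. The vector was deposited with work on precise modification of the tomato genome, though the record does not describe its exact role in those experiments.
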