Addgene plasmid #70013: pTC147
Purpose: T-DNA vector with Kanamycin resistance carrying a 35S:ANT1 over-expression cassette.
Depositing lab: Daniel Voytas. Depositing organization: University of Minnesota. Publication: High-frequency, precise modification of the tomato genome. Cermak T, Baltes NJ, Cegan R, Zhang Y, Voytas DF. Genome Biol. 2015 Nov 6;16(1):232. doi: 10.1186/s13059-015-0796-9. PubMed 26541286.
Backbone
  Vector backbone: pCambia1302
  Backbone manufacturer: n/a
  Total vector size (bp): 10606
  Vector type: Plant Expression
  Selectable markers: kanamycin
Growth in bacteria
  Bacterial resistance: Kanamycin, 50 μg/mL
  Growth temperature: 37°C
  Growth strain: DH5alpha
  Copy number: High Copy
Gene/Insert
  Gene/Insert name: 35S:ANT1
  Species: Solanum lycopersicum
  Insert size (bp): 1855
Terms and licenses: Academic/Nonprofit Terms; Industry Terms: Not Available to Industry
How to cite: pTC147 was a gift from Daniel Voytas (Addgene plasmid # 70013 ; http://n2t.net/addgene:70013 ; RRID:Addgene_70013)
