>Addgene plasmid #70013 | pTC147 | addgene partial sequence | sequence record 129781 | Lac-promoter 5'-CACTTTATGCTTCCGGCTCG-3'
GCGGATAACAATTTCACACAGGAAACAGCTATGACATGATTACGAATTCGAGCTCGGTACCCGGGGATCC
TCTAGAGTCGACCTGCAGGCATGCAAGCTTGGCACTGGCCGTCGTTTTACAACGTCGTGACTGGGAAAAC
CCTGGCGTTACCCAACTTAATCGCCTTGCAGCACATCCCCCTTTCGCCAGCTGGCGTAATAGCGAAGAGG
CCCGCACCGATCGCCCTTCCCAACAGTTGCGCAGCCTGAATGGCGAATGCTAGAGCAGCTTGAGCTTGGA
TCAGATTGTCGTTTCCCGCCTTCAGTTTAGCTTCATGGAGTCAAAGATTCAAATAGAGGACCTAACAGAA
CTCGCCGTAAAGACTGGCGAACAGTTCATACAGAGTCTCTTACGACTCAATGACAAGAAGAAAATCTTCG
TCAACATGGTGGAGC
