>Addgene plasmid #70013 | pTC147 | addgene partial sequence | sequence record 129782 | NOSterm-R 5'-attgccaaatgtttgaacga-3'
CTGTTAATCAAGTAGATTCCATAAGTCAATTTCAGCAGAAAAATCATCATTTTGTACTCCTTGTTGCATG
GGTGGTAAGTTAAGAGAAAATTCACCCCAATTTTCATGACTTATTTGTCCTTGTTGCATGGAGTTACCTT
CACCAATATTTAATGGTGGTGATATTTCTTCATGTAACAAACTTGTTAGTGTTTTTTCATAATTAATTAC
AACCTCTTCATCTTCTTCAATATCGTCATTGCAATTTTCCAGTAAATTTATCCACCATGGATCTACGTTG
TCCATCGATGCATCTGGAGTTTGTTTCTCACTTATTATTTCCTTGCAATGTTCCTCCTCGTCCAAAATTA
CATTATTGTTTGTAACATTCTTCATTGTGCTTGAGAAATACTTGCGTCGTTGAGGTTTTATAATTTCAAT
CTTAGTACTAATTTCTCCACACTTATTGTTAATCTTTTCGCGAGGAACAATTTTAGTAGTATTTAACTTC
CTTAGAAGATTAGTGTTCCAATAGTTTTTCACATCGTTAGCTGTCCTTCCGGGAAGTCTACCAGCAATAA
GTGACCATCTACGTAAAATAACGTAACATTTAGATGAAATAGTCACACGTATATATAATATATACTAATC
AAATTTTGTCAAAACATAAACTTGCATGCCTGTTGCCTAAGAGCTTATGAAGCCTCAAAATGAGATCCAC
TTCATCTTGTTCAAAGTCACCTCTCTTGA
